Addgene plasmid #171333: pFTK061
Purpose: Part Plasmid Entry Vector (LVL0) from the Fungal Modular Cloning ToolKit.
Depositing lab: Arnold Driessen. Depositing organization: University of Groningen. Publication: Modular Synthetic Biology Toolkit for Filamentous Fungi. Mozsik L, Pohl C, Meyer V, Bovenberg RAL, Nygard Y, Driessen AJM. ACS Synth Biol. 2021 Nov 2. doi: 10.1021/acssynbio.1c00260. PubMed 34726388.
Backbone
  Vector backbone: pICH41258
  Vector type: Bacterial Expression, Yeast Expression, Synthetic Biology
Growth in bacteria
  Bacterial resistance: Spectinomycin, 50 μg/mL
  Growth temperature: 37°C
  Growth strain: DH5alpha
  Copy number: High Copy
Gene/Insert
  Gene/Insert name: SpCas9 (for fusion)
  Species: Penicillium, Aspergillus, or other fungal sources
  Mutation: n/a
  Cloning method: Restriction Enzyme; 5′ cloning site Unknown (unknown if destroyed)
Terms and licenses: Academic/Nonprofit Terms; Industry Terms: Not Available to Industry
How to cite: pFTK061 was a gift from Arnold Driessen (Addgene plasmid # 171333 ; http://n2t.net/addgene:171333 ; RRID:Addgene_171333)
