[The description below was written by a language model from this plasmid's Addgene catalogue record and pLannotate feature annotations shown in this document.]
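Description:
pFTK061 is a level 0 (LVL0) part plasmid from the Fungal Modular Cloning ToolKit, a synthetic biology collection aimed at filamentous fungi such as Penicillium and Aspergillus. It is built on the pICH41258 entry-vector backbone and is maintained in E. coli as a high-copy plasmid through a ColE1/pUC-type origin of replication. Selection is by spectinomycin, conferred by the aadA adenylyltransferase gene, which also gives streptomycin resistance. An AmpR (bla) promoter lies upstream of this marker region. The short integrase, gentamicin acetyltransferase and lacI fragments annotated nearby appear to be non-functional remnants carried along with the resistance cassette and backbone, not working genes.

The payload is the Streptococcus pyogenes Cas9 coding sequence, which occupies about 4.1 kb of the 6.35 kb plasmid and is listed as "SpCas9 (for fusion)". That label suggests the part is formatted so that Cas9 can be joined in frame to another protein-coding module, but the record does not say which terminus is left open, what fusion partners are intended, or whether a stop codon or localization signal is present. The catalogue species field gives fungal sources, whereas the annotation identifies the gene as bacterial in origin; whether it is codon-adapted for fungi is not stated.

No promoter, terminator or fungal selection marker is annotated around the Cas9 sequence, in keeping with a storage part rather than an expression construct. In modular cloning systems, such level 0 parts are combined with separate promoter, tag and terminator parts to assemble higher-level transcription units, here presumably for CRISPR-based genome editing or regulation in fungi. The flanking cloning sites are not recorded.
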