Features (pLannotate 1.2.2; 7 found; start..end, strand, type, name):
    110..214     +  promoter       AmpR promoter: bla
    205..285     -  CDS            int (fragment): INT2_ECOLX - Protein inferred from homology: Swiss-Prot protein existence level 3. Putative integrase believed to be involved in the insertion of antibiotic resistance genes into plasmids and transposons. From Escherichia coli.
    373..429     +  CDS            GmR (fragment): gentamycin acetyltransferase; aacC1; confers resistance to gentamycin
    436..1224    +  CDS            aadA: S3AD_ECOLX - Experimental evidence at protein level: Swiss-Prot protein existence level 1. Mediates bacterial resistance to the antibiotics streptomycin and spectinomycin. From Escherichia coli.
   1398..1986    +  rep_origin     ori: high-copy-number ColE1/pMB1/pBR322/pUC origin of replication
   2169..2218    +  CDS            lacI (fragment): lac repressor; lacI; The lac repressor binds to the lac operator to inhibit transcription in E. coli. This inhibition can be relieved by adding lactose or isopropyl-β-D-thiogalactopyranoside (IPTG).
   2235..6338    +  CDS            cas9: CAS9_STRP1 - Also known as csn1 From Streptococcus pyogenes serotype M1.
>Addgene plasmid #171333 | pFTK061 | addgene full sequence | sequence record 351272 | Addgene NGS Result
GTGGCTCTTCAGTGGACGAAAGGGCCTCGTGATACGCCTATTTTTATAGGTTAATGTCATGATAATAATG
GTTTCTTAGACGTCAGGTGGCACTTTTCGGGGAAATGTGCGCGGAACCCCTATTTGTTTATTTTTCTAAA
TACATTCAAATATGTATCCGCTCATGAGACAATAACCCTGATAAATGCTTCAATAATATTGAAAAAGGAA
GAGTATGCGCTCACGCAACTGGTCCAGAACCTTGACCGAACGCAGCGGTGGTAACGGCGCAGTGGCGGTT
TTCATGGCTTGTTATGACTGTTTTTTTTTGGGGTACAGTCTATGCCTCGGGCATCCAAGCAGCAAGCGCG
TTACGCCGTGGGTCGATGTTTGATGTTATGGAGCAGCAACGATGTTACGCAGCAGGGCAGTCGCCCTAAA
ACAAAGTTAAACATCATGAGGGAAGCGGTGATCGCCGAAGTATCGACTCAACTATCAGAGGTAGTTGGCG
TCATCGAGCGCCATCTCGAACCGACGTTGCTGGCCGTACATTTGTACGGCTCCGCAGTGGATGGCGGCCT
GAAGCCACACAGCGATATTGATTTGCTGGTTACGGTGACCGTAAGGCTTGATGAAACAACGCGGCGAGCT
TTGATCAACGACCTTTTGGAAACTTCGGCTTCCCCTGGAGAGAGCGAGATTCTCCGCGCTGTAGAAGTCA
CCATTGTTGTGCACGACGACATCATTCCGTGGCGTTATCCAGCTAAGCGCGAACTGCAATTTGGAGAATG
GCAGCGCAATGACATTCTTGCAGGTATCTTCGAGCCAGCCACGATCGACATTGATCTGGCTATCTTGCTG
ACAAAAGCAAGAGAACATAGCGTTGCCTTGGTAGGTCCAGCGGCGGAGGAACTCTTTGATCCGGTTCCTG
AACAGGATCTATTTGAGGCGCTAAATGAAACCTTAACGCTATGGAACTCGCCGCCCGACTGGGCTGGCGA
TGAGCGAAATGTAGTGCTTACGTTGTCCCGCATTTGGTACAGCGCAGTAACCGGCAAAATCGCGCCGAAG
GATGTCGCTGCCGACTGGGCAATGGAGCGCCTGCCGGCCCAGTATCAGCCCGTCATACTTGAAGCTAGAC
AGGCTTATCTTGGACAAGAAGAAGATCGCTTGGCCTCGCGCGCAGATCAGTTGGAAGAATTTGTCCATTA
CGTAAAAGGCGAGATCACCAAGGTAGTCGGCAAATAACTGTCAGACCAAGTTTACTCATATATACTTTAG
ATTGATTTAAAACTTCATTTTTAATTTAAAAGGATCTAGGTGAAGATCCTTTTTGATAATCTCATGACCA
AAATCCCTTAACGTGAGTTTTCGTTCCACTGAGCGTCAGACCCCGTAGAAAAGATCAAAGGATCTTCTTG
AGATCCTTTTTTTCTGCGCGTAATCTGCTGCTTGCAAACAAAAAAACCACCGCTACCAGCGGTGGTTTGT
TTGCCGGATCAAGAGCTACCAACTCTTTTTCCGAAGGTAACTGGCTTCAGCAGAGCGCAGATACCAAATA
CTGTTCTTCTAGTGTAGCCGTAGTTAGGCCACCACTTCAAGAACTCTGTAGCACCGCCTACATACCTCGC
TCTGCTAATCCTGTTACCAGTGGCTGCTGCCAGTGGCGATAAGTCGTGTCTTACCGGGTTGGACTCAAGA
CGATAGTTACCGGATAAGGCGCAGCGGTCGGGCTGAACGGGGGGTTCGTGCACACAGCCCAGCTTGGAGC
GAACGACCTACACCGAACTGAGATACCTACAGCGTGAGCTATGAGAAAGCGCCACGCTTCCCGAAGGGAG
AAAGGCGGACAGGTATCCGGTAAGCGGCAGGGTCGGAACAGGAGAGCGCACGAGGGAGCTTCCAGGGGGA
AACGCCTGGTATCTTTATAGTCCTGTCGGGTTTCGCCACCTCTGACTTGAGCGTCGATTTTTGTGATGCT
CGTCAGGGGGGCGGAGCCTATGGAAAAACGCCAGCAACGCGGCCTTTTTACGGTTCCTGGCCTTTTGCTG
GCCTTTTGCTCACATGTTCTTTCCTGCGTTATCCCCTGATTCTGTGGATAACCGTATTACCGCCTTTGAG
TGAGCTGATACCGCTCGCCGCAGCCGAACGACCGAGCGCAGCGAGTCAGTGAGCGAGGAAGCGGAAGAGC
GCCCAATACGCAAACCGCCTCTCCCCGCGCGTTGGCCGATTCATTAATCACTCTGTGGTCTCAAATGGAC
AAGAAGTATTCTATCGGACTGGATATCGGGACTAATAGCGTCGGGTGGGCCGTGATCACTGACGAGTACA
AGGTGCCCTCTAAGAAGTTCAAGGTGCTCGGGAACACCGACCGGCATTCCATCAAGAAAAATCTGATCGG
AGCTCTCCTCTTTGATTCAGGGGAAACCGCTGAAGCAACCCGCCTCAAGCGGACTGCTAGACGGCGGTAC
ACCAGGAGGAAGAACCGGATTTGTTACCTTCAAGAGATATTCTCCAACGAAATGGCAAAGGTCGACGACA
GCTTCTTCCATAGGCTGGAAGAATCATTCCTCGTGGAAGAGGATAAGAAGCATGAACGGCATCCCATCTT
CGGTAATATCGTCGACGAGGTGGCCTATCACGAGAAATACCCAACCATCTACCATCTTCGCAAAAAGCTG
GTGGACTCAACCGACAAGGCAGACCTCCGGCTTATCTACCTGGCCCTGGCCCACATGATCAAGTTCAGAG
GCCACTTCCTGATCGAGGGCGACCTCAATCCTGACAATAGCGATGTGGATAAACTGTTCATCCAGCTGGT
GCAGACTTACAACCAGCTCTTTGAAGAGAACCCCATCAATGCAAGCGGAGTCGATGCCAAGGCCATTCTG
TCAGCCCGGCTGTCAAAGAGCCGCAGACTTGAGAATCTTATCGCTCAGCTGCCGGGTGAAAAGAAAAATG
GACTGTTCGGGAACCTGATTGCTCTTTCACTTGGGCTGACTCCCAATTTCAAGTCTAATTTCGACCTGGC
AGAGGATGCCAAGCTGCAACTGTCCAAGGACACCTATGATGACGATCTCGACAACCTCCTGGCCCAGATC
GGTGACCAATACGCCGACCTTTTCCTTGCTGCTAAGAATCTTTCTGACGCCATCCTGCTGTCTGACATTC
TCCGCGTGAACACTGAAATCACCAAGGCCCCTCTTTCAGCTTCAATGATTAAGCGGTATGATGAGCACCA
CCAGGACCTGACCCTGCTTAAGGCACTCGTCCGGCAGCAGCTTCCGGAGAAGTACAAGGAAATCTTCTTT
GACCAGTCAAAGAATGGATACGCCGGCTACATCGACGGAGGTGCCTCCCAAGAGGAATTTTATAAGTTTA
TCAAACCTATCCTTGAGAAGATGGACGGCACCGAAGAGCTCCTCGTGAAACTGAATCGGGAGGATCTGCT
GCGGAAGCAGCGCACTTTCGACAATGGGAGCATTCCCCACCAGATCCATCTTGGGGAGCTTCACGCCATC
CTTCGGCGCCAAGAGGACTTCTACCCCTTTCTTAAGGACAACAGGGAGAAGATTGAGAAAATTCTCACTT
TCCGCATCCCCTACTACGTGGGACCCCTCGCCAGAGGAAATAGCCGGTTTGCTTGGATGACCAGAAAGTC
AGAAGAAACTATCACTCCCTGGAACTTCGAAGAGGTGGTGGACAAGGGAGCCAGCGCTCAGTCATTCATC
GAACGGATGACTAACTTCGATAAGAACCTCCCCAATGAGAAGGTCCTGCCGAAACATTCCCTGCTCTACG
AGTACTTTACCGTGTACAACGAGCTGACCAAGGTGAAATATGTCACCGAAGGGATGAGGAAGCCCGCATT
CCTGTCAGGCGAACAAAAGAAGGCAATTGTGGACCTTCTGTTCAAGACCAATAGAAAGGTGACCGTGAAG
CAGCTGAAGGAGGACTATTTCAAGAAAATTGAATGCTTCGACTCTGTGGAGATTAGCGGGGTCGAAGATC
GGTTCAACGCAAGCCTGGGTACTTACCATGATCTGCTTAAGATCATCAAGGACAAGGATTTTCTGGACAA
TGAGGAGAACGAGGACATCCTTGAGGACATTGTCCTGACTCTCACTCTGTTCGAGGACCGGGAAATGATC
GAGGAGAGGCTTAAGACCTACGCCCATCTGTTCGACGATAAAGTGATGAAGCAACTTAAACGGAGAAGAT
ATACCGGATGGGGACGCCTTAGCCGCAAACTCATCAACGGAATCCGGGACAAACAGAGCGGAAAGACCAT
TCTTGATTTCCTTAAGAGCGACGGATTCGCTAATCGCAACTTCATGCAACTTATCCATGATGATTCCCTG
ACCTTTAAGGAGGACATCCAGAAGGCCCAAGTGTCTGGACAAGGTGACTCACTGCACGAGCATATCGCAA
ATCTGGCTGGTTCACCCGCTATTAAGAAGGGTATTCTCCAGACCGTGAAAGTCGTGGACGAGCTGGTCAA
GGTGATGGGTCGCCATAAACCAGAGAACATTGTCATCGAGATGGCCAGGGAAAACCAGACTACCCAGAAG
GGACAGAAGAACAGCAGGGAGCGGATGAAAAGAATTGAGGAAGGGATTAAGGAGCTCGGGTCACAGATCC
TTAAAGAGCACCCGGTGGAAAACACCCAGCTTCAGAATGAGAAGCTCTATCTGTACTACCTTCAAAATGG
ACGCGATATGTATGTGGACCAAGAGCTTGATATCAACAGGCTCTCAGACTACGACGTGGACCATATCGTC
CCTCAGAGCTTCCTCAAAGACGACTCAATTGACAATAAGGTGCTGACTCGCTCAGACAAGAACCGGGGAA
AGTCAGATAACGTGCCCTCAGAGGAAGTCGTGAAAAAGATGAAGAACTATTGGCGCCAGCTTCTGAACGC
AAAGCTGATCACTCAGCGGAAGTTCGACAATCTCACTAAGGCTGAGAGGGGCGGACTGAGCGAACTGGAC
AAAGCAGGATTCATTAAACGGCAACTTGTGGAGACTCGGCAGATTACTAAACATGTCGCCCAAATCCTTG
ACTCACGCATGAATACCAAGTACGACGAAAACGACAAACTTATCCGCGAGGTGAAGGTGATTACCCTGAA
GTCCAAGCTGGTCAGCGATTTCAGAAAGGACTTTCAATTCTACAAAGTGCGGGAGATCAATAACTATCAT
CATGCTCATGACGCATATCTGAATGCCGTGGTGGGAACCGCCCTGATCAAGAAGTACCCAAAGCTGGAAA
GCGAGTTCGTGTACGGAGACTACAAGGTCTACGACGTGCGCAAGATGATTGCCAAATCTGAGCAGGAGAT
CGGAAAGGCCACCGCAAAGTACTTCTTCTACAGCAACATCATGAATTTCTTCAAGACCGAAATCACCCTT
GCAAACGGTGAGATCCGGAAGAGGCCGCTCATCGAGACTAATGGGGAGACTGGCGAAATCGTGTGGGACA
AGGGCAGAGATTTCGCTACCGTGCGCAAAGTGCTTTCTATGCCTCAAGTGAACATCGTGAAGAAAACCGA
GGTGCAAACCGGAGGCTTTTCTAAGGAATCAATCCTCCCCAAGCGCAACTCCGACAAGCTCATTGCAAGG
AAGAAGGATTGGGACCCTAAGAAGTACGGCGGATTCGATTCACCAACTGTGGCTTATTCTGTCCTGGTCG
TGGCTAAGGTGGAAAAAGGAAAGTCTAAGAAGCTCAAGAGCGTGAAGGAACTGCTGGGTATCACCATTAT
GGAGCGCAGCTCCTTCGAGAAGAACCCAATTGACTTTCTCGAAGCCAAAGGTTACAAGGAAGTCAAGAAG
GACCTTATCATCAAGCTCCCAAAGTATAGCCTGTTCGAACTGGAGAATGGGCGGAAGCGGATGCTCGCCT
CCGCTGGCGAACTTCAGAAGGGTAATGAGCTGGCTCTCCCCTCCAAGTACGTGAATTTCCTCTACCTTGC
AAGCCATTACGAGAAGCTGAAGGGGAGCCCCGAGGACAACGAGCAAAAGCAACTGTTTGTGGAGCAGCAT
AAGCATTATCTGGACGAGATCATTGAGCAGATTTCCGAGTTTTCTAAACGCGTCATTCTCGCTGATGCCA
ACCTCGATAAAGTCCTTAGCGCATACAATAAGCACAGAGACAAACCAATTCGGGAGCAGGCTGAGAATAT
CATCCACCTGTTCACCCTCACCAATCTTGGTGCCCCTGCCGCATTCAAGTACTTCGACACCACCATCGAC
CGGAAACGCTATACCTCCACCAAAGAAGTGCTGGACGCCACCCTCATCCACCAGAGCATCACCGGACTTT
ACGAAACTCGGATTGACCTCTCACAGCTCGGAGGGGATAGGTTGAGACCACGAA
